Addgene plasmid #198390: pHR RPS27A-3xFlag_IRES-GFP
Purpose: RPS27A (ubiquitin/ribosomal protein eS31 fusion) expression
Depositing lab: Jack Taunton. Depositing organization: University of California, San Francisco (UCSF). Publication: An E3 ligase network engages GCN1 to promote the degradation of translation factors on stalled ribosomes. Oltion K, Carelli JD, Yang T, See SK, Wang HY, Kampmann M, Taunton J. Cell. 2023 Jan 19;186(2):346-362.e17. doi: 10.1016/j.cell.2022.12.025. Epub 2023 Jan 12. PubMed 36638793.
Backbone
  Vector backbone: pHR
  Vector type: Mammalian Expression, Lentiviral
  Selectable markers: GFP
Growth in bacteria
  Bacterial resistance: Ampicillin, 100 μg/mL
  Growth temperature: 37°C
  Growth strain: NEB Stable
  Copy number: High Copy
Gene/Insert
  Gene/Insert name: RPS27A
  Species: H. sapiens (human)
  Entrez Gene: RPS27A (a.k.a. CEP80, HEL112, S27A, UBA80, UBC, UBCEP1, UBCEP80, eS31)
  Promoter: EF1A
  Tag / fusion protein: 3xFlag (C terminal on insert)
  Cloning method: Gibson Cloning
Terms and licenses: Academic/Nonprofit Terms; Industry Terms: Not Available to Industry
How to cite: pHR RPS27A-3xFlag_IRES-GFP was a gift from Jack Taunton (Addgene plasmid # 198390 ; http://n2t.net/addgene:198390 ; RRID:Addgene_198390)
