[The description below was written by a language model from this plasmid's Addgene catalogue record and pLannotate feature annotations shown in this document.]
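Description:
pHR RPS27A-3xFlag_IRES-GFP is an HIV-1-derived lentiviral transfer plasmid built on the pHR backbone for expressing human RPS27A in mammalian cells. RPS27A encodes a fusion of ubiquitin and the small-subunit ribosomal protein eS31. The plasmid is maintained in E. coli through a high-copy ColE1/pUC-type origin and an ampicillin resistance gene (β-lactamase). The backbone also carries leftover sequences from older vectors, including an SV40 promoter followed by gpt fragments, SV40 small t and large T antigen pieces with an SV40 poly(A) signal, and fragments of TcR, bom and rop. These are only partial features and do not appear to play a role in the construct's stated use.

The viral portion runs from a 5' LTR annotated as truncated to a self-inactivating ΔU3 3' LTR. Between them lie the Ψ packaging signal with a partial gag sequence, the Rev response element for Rev-dependent nuclear export of the genomic RNA, and the cPPT/CTS, which aids transduction. The internal cassette is driven by the strong constitutive EF-1α promoter. It produces a bicistronic transcript with the RPS27A coding sequence first, recorded as carrying a C-terminal 3xFlag tag, although the automated feature table does not annotate the tag separately. An EMCV IRES follows and directs translation of a GFP, which the annotation identifies as AcGFP1. A WPRE downstream enhances transcript expression. No drug selection marker for mammalian cells is listed, so GFP fluorescence is the means of identifying or sorting transduced cells. The Flag epitope allows detection or immunoprecipitation of the exogenous eS31 protein. The associated publication concerns the degradation of translation factors on stalled ribosomes.
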