Features (pLannotate 1.2.2; 35 found; start..end, strand, type, name):
     77..665     +  rep_origin     ori: high-copy-number ColE1/pMB1/pBR322/pUC origin of replication
    848..904     +  CDS            lacI (fragment): lac repressor; lacI; The lac repressor binds to the lac operator to inhibit transcription in E. coli. This inhibition can be relieved by adding lactose or isopropyl-β-D-thiogalactopyranoside (IPTG).
    911..1240    +  promoter       SV40 promoter: SV40 enhancer and early promoter
   1440..1559    +  CDS            gpt (fragment): XGPT_ECOLI - Also known as gpp, gxu. Experimental evidence at protein level: Swiss-Prot protein existence level 1. Purine salvage pathway enzyme that catalyzes the transfer of the ribosyl-5-phosphate group from 5-phospho-alpha-D-ribose 1- diphosphate (PRPP) to the N9 position of the 6-oxopurines guanine and xanthine to form the corresponding ribonucleotides GMP (guanosine 5'- monophosphate) and XMP (xanthosine 5'-monophosphate), with the release of PPi. To a lesser extent, also acts on hypoxanthine (PubMed:9100006, PubMed:3886014). Does not ribophosphorylate adenine (PubMed:3886014). From Esch
   1559..1894    +  CDS            gpt (fragment): XGPT_ECOLI - Also known as gpp, gxu. Experimental evidence at protein level: Swiss-Prot protein existence level 1. Purine salvage pathway enzyme that catalyzes the transfer of the ribosyl-5-phosphate group from 5-phospho-alpha-D-ribose 1- diphosphate (PRPP) to the N9 position of the 6-oxopurines guanine and xanthine to form the corresponding ribonucleotides GMP (guanosine 5'- monophosphate) and XMP (xanthosine 5'-monophosphate), with the release of PPi. To a lesser extent, also acts on hypoxanthine (PubMed:9100006, PubMed:3886014). Does not ribophosphorylate adenine (PubMed:3886014). From Esch
   1989..2294    +  CDS            frsA (fragment): FRSA_ECOLI - Also known as yafA. Experimental evidence at protein level: Swiss-Prot protein existence level 1. Catalyzes the hydrolysis of esters (PubMed:15808744). Displays esterase activity toward pNP-butyrate (PubMed:15808744). May stimulate mixed-acid fermentation by acting as a fermentation/respiration switch that down-regulates respiration and up- regulates fermentation rates (PubMed:15169777). From Escherichia coli (strain K12).
   2298..2372    +  CDS            small t antigen (fragment): SV40 (simian virus 40) small t antigen
   2374..2439    +  intron         small t intron: SV40 (simian virus 40) small t antigen intron
   2569..2589    +  CDS            SV40 NLS: nuclear localization signal of SV40 (simian virus 40) large T antigen
   2908..2991    +  CDS            large T antigen (fragment): large T antigen from SV40 (simian virus 40)
   3014..3148    +  polyA_signal   SV40 poly(A) signal: SV40 polyadenylation signal
   3315..3644    +  CDS            nef (fragment): NEF_HV1BR - Experimental evidence at protein level: Swiss-Prot protein existence level 1. Extracellular Nef protein targets CD4(+) T-lymphocytes for apoptosis by interacting with CXCR4 surface receptors (PubMed:14990729). From Human immunodeficiency virus type 1 group M subtype B (isolate BRU/LAI) (HIV-1).
   3692..3949    +  LTR            5' LTR (truncated): truncated 5' long terminal repeat (LTR) from HIV-1
   3996..4121    +  misc_feature   HIV-1 Ψ: packaging signal of human immunodeficiency virus type 1
   4105..4443    +  CDS            HIV-1 gag (fragment): gag protein from human immunodeficiency virus 1; gag
   4618..4851    +  misc_feature   RRE: The Rev response element (RRE) of HIV-1 allows for Rev-dependent mRNA export from the nucleus to the cytoplasm.
   5228..5328    +  CDS            Rev (fragment): human immunodeficiency virus 1 (HIV-1) Rev protein; rev; enhances nuclear export of unspliced and incompletely spliced viral mRNAs
   5365..5482    +  misc_feature   cPPT/CTS: central polypurine tract and central termination sequence of HIV-1
   5519..5542    -  misc_feature   MCS (fragment): pBluescript multiple cloning site
   5565..6743    +  promoter       EF-1α promoter: strong constitutive promoter for human elongation factor EF-1α
   6807..7274    +  CDS            RPS27A (sequence withheld): RS27A_BOVIN - Also known as UBA80, UBCEP1. Experimental evidence at protein level: Swiss-Prot protein existence level 1. [40S ribosomal protein S27a]: Component of the 40S subunit of the ribosome. From Bos taurus (Bovine).
   7345..7931    +  misc_feature   IRES2: internal ribosome entry site (IRES) of the encephalomyocarditis virus (EMCV)
   7932..8651    +  CDS            AcGFP1: Aequorea coerulescens GFP mammalian codon-optimized
   8700..8730    +  misc_feature   MCS (fragment): pUC18/19 multiple cloning site
   8731..8749    +  misc_feature   MCS (fragment): pBluescript multiple cloning site
   8749..9337    +  misc_feature   WPRE: woodchuck hepatitis virus posttranscriptional regulatory element
   9338..9360    +  misc_feature   MCS (fragment): pBluescript multiple cloning site
   9377..9445    +  CDS            nef (fragment): NEF_HV1Z2 - Experimental evidence at protein level: Swiss-Prot protein existence level 1. Extracellular Nef protein targets CD4(+) T-lymphocytes for apoptosis by interacting with CXCR4 surface receptors. From Human immunodeficiency virus type 1 group M subtype D (isolate Z2/CDC-Z34) (HIV-1).
   9447..9680    +  LTR            3' LTR (ΔU3): self-inactivating 3' long terminal repeat (LTR) from HIV-1
   9705..9723    -  promoter       SP6 promoter: promoter for bacteriophage SP6 RNA polymerase
   9951..10230   +  CDS            TcR (fragment): tetracycline efflux protein; tet; confers resistance to tetracycline
  10231..10279   -  misc_feature   bom (fragment): basis of mobility region from pBR322
  10381..10416   -  CDS            rop (fragment): Rop protein, which maintains plasmids at low copy number; rop
  10511..10615   +  promoter       AmpR promoter: bla
  10616..11476   +  CDS            AmpR: β-lactamase; bla; confers resistance to ampicillin, carbenicillin, and related antibiotics
>Addgene plasmid #198390 | pHR RPS27A-3xFlag_IRES-GFP | addgene full sequence | sequence record 390465 | Addgene NGS Result
TCATGACCAAAATCCCTTAACGTGAGTTTTCGTTCCACTGAGCGTCAGACCCCGTAGAAAAGATCAAAGG
ATCTTCTTGAGATCCTTTTTTTCTGCGCGTAATCTGCTGCTTGCAAACAAAAAAACCACCGCTACCAGCG
GTGGTTTGTTTGCCGGATCAAGAGCTACCAACTCTTTTTCCGAAGGTAACTGGCTTCAGCAGAGCGCAGA
TACCAAATACTGTTCTTCTAGTGTAGCCGTAGTTAGGCCACCACTTCAAGAACTCTGTAGCACCGCCTAC
ATACCTCGCTCTGCTAATCCTGTTACCAGTGGCTGCTGCCAGTGGCGATAAGTCGTGTCTTACCGGGTTG
GACTCAAGACGATAGTTACCGGATAAGGCGCAGCGGTCGGGCTGAACGGGGGGTTCGTGCACACAGCCCA
GCTTGGAGCGAACGACCTACACCGAACTGAGATACCTACAGCGTGAGCTATGAGAAAGCGCCACGCTTCC
CGAAGGGAGAAAGGCGGACAGGTATCCGGTAAGCGGCAGGGTCGGAACAGGAGAGCGCACGAGGGAGCTT
CCAGGGGGAAACGCCTGGTATCTTTATAGTCCTGTCGGGTTTCGCCACCTCTGACTTGAGCGTCGATTTT
TGTGATGCTCGTCAGGGGGGCGGAGCCTATGGAAAAACGCCAGCAACGCGGCCTTTTTACGGTTCCTGGC
CTTTTGCTGGCCTTTTGCTCACATGTTCTTTCCTGCGTTATCCCCTGATTCTGTGGATAACCGTATTACC
GCCTTTGAGTGAGCTGATACCGCTCGCCGCAGCCGAACGACCGAGCGCAGCGAGTCAGTGAGCGAGGAAG
CGGAAGAGCGCCCAATACGCAAACCGCCTCTCCCCGCGCGTTGGCCGATTCATTAATGCAGCTGTGGAAT
GTGTGTCAGTTAGGGTGTGGAAAGTCCCCAGGCTCCCCAGCAGGCAGAAGTATGCAAAGCATGCATCTCA
ATTAGTCAGCAACCAGGTGTGGAAAGTCCCCAGGCTCCCCAGCAGGCAGAAGTATGCAAAGCATGCATCT
CAATTAGTCAGCAACCATAGTCCCGCCCCTAACTCCGCCCATCCCGCCCCTAACTCCGCCCAGTTCCGCC
CATTCTCCGCCCCATGGCTGACTAATTTTTTTTATTTATGCAGAGGCCGAGGCCGCCTCGGCCTCTGAGC
TATTCCAGAAGTAGTGAGGAGGCTTTTTTGGAGGCCTAGGCTTTTGCAAAAAGCTTGGACACAAGACAGG
CTTGCGAGATATGTTTGAGAATACCACTTTATCCCGCGTCAGGGAGAGGCAGTGCGTAAAAAGACGCGGA
CTCATGTGAAATACTGGTTTTTAGTGCGCCAGATCTCTATAATCTCGCGCAACCTATTTTCCCCTCGAAC
ACTTTTTAAGCCGTAGATAAACAGGCTGGGACACTTCACATGAGCGAAAAATACATCGTCACCTGGGACA
TGTTGCAGATCCATGCACGTAAACTCGCAAGCCGACTGATGCCTTCTGAACAATGGAAAGGCATTATTGC
CGTAAGCCGTGGCGGTCTGTACCGGGTGCGTTACTGGCGCGTGAACTGGGTATTCGTCATGTCGATACCG
TTTGTATTTCCAGCTACGATCACGACAACCAGCGCGAGCTTAAAGTGCTGAAACGCGCAGAAGGCGATGG
CGAAGGCTTCATCGTTATTGATGACCTGGTGGATACCGGTGGTACTGCGGTTGCGATTCGTGAAATGTAT
CCAAAAGCGCACTTTGTCACCATCTTCGCAAAACCGGCTGGTCGTCCGCTGGTTGATGACTATGTTGTTG
ATATCCCGCAAGATACCTGGATTGAACAGCCGTGGGATATGGGCGTCGTATTCGTCCCGCCAATCTCCGG
TCGCTAATCTTTTCAACGCCTGGCACTGCCGGGCGTTGTTCTTTTTAACTTCAGGCGGGTTACAATAGTT
TCCAGTAAGTATTCTGGAGGCTGCATCCATGACACAGGCAAACCTGAGCGAAACCCTGTTCAAACCCCGC
TTTAAACATCCTGAAACCTCGACGCTAGTCCGCCGCTTTAATCACGGCGCACAACCGCCTGTGCAGTCGG
CCCTTGATGGTAAAACCATCCCTCACTGGTATCGCATGATTAACCGTCTGATGTGGATCTGGCGCGGCAT
TGACCCACGCGAAATCCTCGACGTCCAGGCACGTATTGTGATGAGCGATGCCGAACGTACCGACGATGAT
TTATACGATACGGTGATTGGCTACCGTGGCGGCAACTGGATTTATGAGTGGGCCCCGGATCTTTGTGAAG
GAACCTTACTTCTGTGGTGTGACATAATTGGACAAACTACCTACAGAGATTTAAAGCTCTAAGGTAAATA
TAAAATTTTTAAGTGTATAATGTGTTAAACTACTGATTCTAATTGTTTGTGTATTTTAGATTCCAACCTA
TGGAACTGATGAATGGGAGCAGTGGTGGAATGCCTTTAATGAGGAAAACCTGTTTTGCTCAGAAGAAATG
CCATCTAGTGATGATGAGGCTACTGCTGACTCTCAACATTCTACTCCTCCAAAAAAGAAGAGAAAGGTAG
AAGACCCCAAGGACTTTCCTTCAGAATTGCTAAGTTTTTTGAGTCATGCTGTGTTTAGTAATAGAACTCT
TGCTTGCTTTGCTATTTACACCACAAAGGAAAAAGCTGCACTGCTATACAAGAAAATTATGGAAAAATAT
TCTGTAACCTTTATAAGTAGGCATAACAGTTATAATCATAACATACTGTTTTTTCTTACTCCACACAGGC
ATAGAGTGTCTGCTATTAATAACTATGCTCAAAAATTGTGTACCTTTAGCTTTTTAATTTGTAAAGGGGT
TAATAAGGAATATTTGATGTATAGTGCCTTGACTAGAGATCATAATCAGCCATACCACATTTGTAGAGGT
TTTACTTGCTTTAAAAAACCTCCCACACCTCCCCCTGAACCTGAAACATAAAATGAATGCAATTGTTGTT
GTTAACTTGTTTATTGCAGCTTATAATGGTTACAAATAAAGCAATAGCATCACAAATTTCACAAATAAAG
CATTTTTTTCACTGCATTCTAGTTGTGGTTTGTCCAAACTCATCAATGTATCTTATCATGTCTGGATCAA
CTGGATAACTCAAGCTAACCAAAATCATCCCAAACTTCCCACCCCATACCCTATTACCACTGCCAATTAC
CTGTGGTTTCATTTACTCTAAACCTGTGATTCCTCTGAATTATTTTCATTTTAAAGAAATTGTATTTGTT
AAATATGTACTACAAACTTAGTAGTTGGAAGGGCTAATTCACTCCCAAAGAAGACAAGATATCCTTGATC
TGTGGATCTACCACACACAAGGCTACTTCCCTGATTAGCAGAACTACACACCAGGGCCAGGGGTCAGATA
TCCACTGACCTTTGGATGGTGCTACAAGCTAGTACCAGTTGAGCCAGATAAGGTAGAAGAGGCCAATAAA
GGAGAGAACACCAGCTTGTTACACCCTGTGAGCCTGCATGGGATGGATGACCCGGAGAGAGAAGTGTTAG
AGTGGAGGTTTGACAGCCGCCTAGCATTTCATCACGTGGCCCGAGAGCTGCATCCGGAGTACTTCAAGAA
CTGCTGATATCGAGCTTGCTACAAGGGACTTTCCGCTGGGGACTTTCCAGGGAGGCGTGGCCTGGGCGGG
ACTGGGGAGTGGCGAGCCCTCAGATCCTGCATATAAGCAGCTGCTTTTTGCCTGTACTGGGTCTCTCTGG
TTAGACCAGATCTGAGCCTGGGAGCTCTCTGGCTAACTAGGGAACCCACTGCTTAAGCCTCAATAAAGCT
TGCCTTGAGTGCTTCAAGTAGTGTGTGCCCGTCTGTTGTGTGACTCTGGTAACTAGAGATCCCTCAGACC
CTTTTAGTCAGTGTGGAAAATCTCTAGCAGTGGCGCCCGAACAGGGACTTGAAAGCGAAAGGGAAACCAG
AGGAGCTCTCTCGACGCAGGACTCGGCTTGCTGAAGCGCGCACGGCAAGAGGTGAGGGGCGGCGACTGGT
GAGTACGCCAAAAATTTTGACTAGCGGAGGCTAGAAGGAGAGAGATGGGTGCGAGAGCGTCAGTATTAAG
CGGGGGAGAATTAGATCGCGATGGGAAAAAATTCGGTTAAGGCCAGGGGGAAAGAAAAAATATAAATTAA
AACATATAGTATGGGCAAGCAGGGAGCTAGAACGATTCGCAGTTAATCCTGGCCTGTTAGAAACATCAGA
AGGCTGTAGACAAATACTGGGACAGCTACAACCATCCCTTCAGACAGGATCAGAAGAACTTAGATCATTA
TATAATACAGTAGCAACCCTCTATTGTGTGCATCAAAGGATAGAGATAAAAGACACCAAGGAAGCTTTAG
ACAAGATAGAGGAAGAGCAAAACAAAAGTAAGACCACCGCACAGCAAGCGGCCGGCCGCTGATCTTCAGA
CCTGGAGGAGGAGATATGAGGGACAATTGGAGAAGTGAATTATATAAATATAAAGTAGTAAAAATTGAAC
CATTAGGAGTAGCACCCACCAAGGCAAAGAGAAGAGTGGTGCAGAGAGAAAAAAGAGCAGTGGGAATAGG
AGCTTTGTTCCTTGGGTTCTTGGGAGCAGCAGGAAGCACTATGGGCGCAGCGTCAATGACGCTGACGGTA
CAGGCCAGACAATTATTGTCTGGTATAGTGCAGCAGCAGAACAATTTGCTGAGGGCTATTGAGGCGCAAC
AGCATCTGTTGCAACTCACAGTCTGGGGCATCAAGCAGCTCCAGGCAAGAATCCTGGCTGTGGAAAGATA
CCTAAAGGATCAACAGCTCCTGGGGATTTGGGGTTGCTCTGGAAAACTCATTTGCACCACTGCTGTGCCT
TGGAATGCTAGTTGGAGTAATAAATCTCTGGAACAGATTTGGAATCACACGACCTGGATGGAGTGGGACA
GAGAAATTAACAATTACACAAGCTTAATACACTCCTTAATTGAAGAATCGCAAAACCAGCAAGAAAAGAA
TGAACAAGAATTATTGGAATTAGATAAATGGGCAAGTTTGTGGAATTGGTTTAACATAACAAATTGGCTG
TGGTATATAAAATTATTCATAATGATAGTAGGAGGCTTGGTAGGTTTAAGAATAGTTTTTGCTGTACTTT
CTATAGTGAATAGAGTTAGGCAGGGATATTCACCATTATCGTTTCAGACCCACCTCCCAACCCCGAGGGG
ACCCGACAGGCCCGAAGGAATAGAAGAAGAAGGTGGAGAGAGAGACAGAGACAGATCCATTCGATTAGTG
AACGGATCTCGACGGTATCGCCAAATGGCAGTATTCATCCACAATTTTAAAAGAAAAGGGGGGATTGGGG
GGTACAGTGCAGGGGAAAGAATAGTAGACATAATAGCAACAGACATACAAACTAAAGAATTACAAAAACA
AATTACAAAAATTCAAAATTTTCGGGTTTATTACAGGGACAGCAGAGATCCAGTTTGGATCGATAAGCTT
GATATCGAATTCGGGCCAGATATACGCGTCGTGAGGCTCCGGTGCCCGTCAGTGGGCAGAGCGCACATCG
CCCACAGTCCCCGAGAAGTTGGGGGGAGGGGTCGGCAATTGAACCGGTGCCTAGAGAAGGTGGCGCGGGG
TAAACTGGGAAAGTGATGTCGTGTACTGGCTCCGCCTTTTTCCCGAGGGTGGGGGAGAACCGTATATAAG
TGCAGTAGTCGCCGTGAACGTTCTTTTTCGCAACGGGTTTGCCGCCAGAACACAGGTAAGTGCCGTGTGT
GGTTCCCGCGGGCCTGGCCTCTTTACGGGTTATGGCCCTTGCGTGCCTTGAATTACTTCCACCTGGCTGC
AGTACGTGATTCTTGATCCCGAGCTTCGGGTTGGAAGTGGGTGGGAGAGTTCGAGGCCTTGCGCTTAAGG
AGCCCCTTCGCCTCGTGCTTGAGTTGAGGCCTGGCCTGGGCGCTGGGGCCGCCGCGTGCGAATCTGGTGG
CACCTTCGCGCCTGTCTCGCTGCTTTCGATAAGTCTCTAGCCATTTAAAATTTTTGATGACCTGCTGCGA
CGCTTTTTTTCTGGCAAGATAGTCTTGTAAATGCGGGCCAAGATCTGCACACTGGTATTTCGGTTTTTGG
GGCCGCGGGCGGCGACGGGGCCCGTGCGTCCCAGCGCACATGTTCGGCGAGGCGGGGCCTGCGAGCGCGG
CCACCGAGAATCGGACGGGGGTAGTCTCAAGCTGGCCGGCCTGCTCTGGTGCCTGGCCTCGCGCCGCCGT
GTATCGCCCCGCCCTGGGCGGCAAGGCTGGCCCGGTCGGCACCAGTTGCGTGAGCGGAAAGATGGCCGCT
TCCCGGCCCTGCTGCAGGGAGCTCAAAATGGAGGACGCGGCGCTCGGGAGAGCGGGCGGGTGAGTCACCC
ACACAAAGGAAAAGGGCCTTTCCGTCCTCAGCCGTCGCTTCATGTGACTCCACGGAGTACCGGGCGCCGT
CCAGGCACCTCGATTAGTTCTCGAGCTTTTGGAGTACGTCGTCTTTAGGTTGGGGGGAGGGGTTTTATGC
GATGGAGTTTCCCCACACTGAGTGGGTGGAGACTGAAGTTAGGCCAGCTTGGCACTTGATGTAATTCTCC
TTGGAATTTGCCCTTTTTGAGTTTGGATCTTGGTTCATTCTCAAGCCTCAGACAGTGGTTCAAAGTTTTT
TTCTTCCATTTCAGGTGTCGTGAGGCTAGCGAATTCTCACGCGTCAAGTGGAGCAAGGCAGGTGGACAGT
GGATCCCCGCGGCCGC
[468 nt withheld, positions 6807-7274]
GACTACAAAGACCACGACGGTGACTATAAGGACCACGACATCGACTACAAAGACGATGACGACAAGTAAG
CCCCTCTCCCTCCCCCCCCCCTAACGTTACTGGCCGAAGCCGCTTGGAATAAGGCCGGTGTGCGTTTGTC
TATATGTTATTTTCCACCATATTGCCGTCTTTTGGCAATGTGAGGGCCCGGAAACCTGGCCCTGTCTTCT
TGACGAGCATTCCTAGGGGTCTTTCCCCTCTCGCCAAAGGAATGCAAGGTCTGTTGAATGTCGTGAAGGA
AGCAGTTCCTCTGGAAGCTTCTTGAAGACAAACAACGTCTGTAGCGACCCTTTGCAGGCAGCGGAACCCC
CCACCTGGCGACAGGTGCCTCTGCGGCCAAAAGCCACGTGTATAAGATACACCTGCAAAGGCGGCACAAC
CCCAGTGCCACGTTGTGAGTTGGATAGTTGTGGAAAGAGTCAAATGGCTCTCCTCAAGCGTATTCAACAA
GGGGCTGAAGGATGCCCAGAAGGTACCCCATTGTATGGGATCTGATCTGGGGCCTCGGTACACATGCTTT
ACATGTGTTTAGTCGAGGTTAAAAAAACGTCTAGGCCCCCCGAACCACGGGGACGTGGTTTTCCTTTGAA
AAACACGATGATAATATGGCCACAACCATGGTGAGCAAGGGCGCCGAGCTGTTCACCGGCATCGTGCCCA
TCCTGATCGAGCTGAATGGCGATGTGAATGGCCACAAGTTCAGCGTGAGCGGCGAGGGCGAGGGCGATGC
CACCTACGGCAAGCTGACCCTGAAGTTCATCTGCACCACCGGCAAGCTGCCTGTGCCCTGGCCCACCCTG
GTGACCACCCTGAGCTACGGCGTGCAGTGCTTCTCACGCTACCCCGATCACATGAAGCAGCACGACTTCT
TCAAGAGCGCCATGCCTGAGGGCTACATCCAGGAGCGCACCATCTTCTTCGAGGATGACGGCAACTACAA
GTCGCGCGCCGAGGTGAAGTTCGAGGGCGATACCCTGGTGAATCGCATCGAGCTGACCGGCACCGATTTC
AAGGAGGATGGCAACATCCTGGGCAATAAGATGGAGTACAACTACAACGCCCACAATGTGTACATCATGA
CCGACAAGGCCAAGAATGGCATCAAGGTGAACTTCAAGATCCGCCACAACATCGAGGATGGCAGCGTGCA
GCTGGCCGACCACTACCAGCAGAATACCCCCATCGGCGATGGCCCTGTGCTGCTGCCCGATAACCACTAC
CTGTCCACCCAGAGCGCCCTGTCCAAGGACCCCAACGAGAAGCGCGATCACATGATCTACTTCGGCTTCG
TGACCGCCGCCGCCATCACCCACGGCATGGATGAGCTGTACAAGTGAGCGGCCGCAACTCCCACCTGCAA
CATGCGTGACTGACTGAGGCCGCGACTCTAGAGTCGACCTGCAGGCATGCAAGCTTGATATCAAGCTTAT
CGATAATCAACCTCTGGATTACAAAATTTGTGAAAGATTGACTGGTATTCTTAACTATGTTGCTCCTTTT
ACGCTATGTGGATACGCTGCTTTAATGCCTTTGTATCATGCTATTGCTTCCCGTATGGCTTTCATTTTCT
CCTCCTTGTATAAATCCTGGTTGCTGTCTCTTTATGAGGAGTTGTGGCCCGTTGTCAGGCAACGTGGCGT
GGTGTGCACTGTGTTTGCTGACGCAACCCCCACTGGTTGGGGCATTGCCACCACCTGTCAGCTCCTTTCC
GGGACTTTCGCTTTCCCCCTCCCTATTGCCACGGCGGAACTCATCGCCGCCTGCCTTGCCCGCTGCTGGA
CAGGGGCTCGGCTGTTGGGCACTGACAATTCCGTGGTGTTGTCGGGGAAATCATCGTCCTTTCCTTGGCT
GCTCGCCTGTGTTGCCACCTGGATTCTGCGCGGGACGTCCTTCTGCTACGTCCCTTCGGCCCTCAATCCA
GCGGACCTTCCTTCCCGCGGCCTGCTGCCGGCTCTGCGGCCTCTTCCGCGTCTTCGCCTTCGCCCTCAGA
CGAGTCGGATCTCCCTTTGGGCCGCCTCCCCGCATCGATACCGTCGACCTCGAGGGAATTAATTCGAGCT
CGGTACCTTTAAGACCAATGACTTACAAGGCAGCTGTAGATCTTAGCCACTTTTTAAAAGAAAAGGGGGG
ACTGGAAGGGCTAATTCACTCCCAACGAAGACAAGATCTGCTTTTTGCTTGTACTGGGTCTCTCTGGTTA
GACCAGATCTGAGCCTGGGAGCTCTCTGGCTAACTAGGGAACCCACTGCTTAAGCCTCAATAAAGCTTGC
CTTGAGTGCTTCAAGTAGTGTGTGCCCGTCTGTTGTGTGACTCTGGTAACTAGAGATCCCTCAGACCCTT
TTAGTCAGTGTGGAAAATCTCTAGCAGCATCTAGAATTAATTCCGTGTATTCTATAGTGTCACCTAAATC
GTATGTGTATGATACATAAGGTTATGTATTAATTGTAGCCGCGTTCTAACGACAATATGTACAAGCCTAA
TTGTGTAGCATCTGGCTTACTGAAGCAGACCCTATCATCTCTCTCGTAAACTGCCGTCAGAGTCGGTTTG
GTTGGACGAACCTTCTGAGTTTCTGGTAACGCCGTCCCGCACCCGGAAATGGTCAGCGAACCAATCAGCA
GGGTCATCGCTAGCCAGATCCTCTACGCCGGACGCATCGTGGCCGGCATCACCGGCGCCACAGGTGCGGT
TGCTGGCGCCTATATCGCCGACATCACCGATGGGGAAGATCGGGCTCGCCACTTCGGGCTCATGAGCGCT
TGTTTCGGCGTGGGTATGGTGGCAGGCCCCGTGGCCGGGGGACTGTTGGGCGCCATCTCCTTGCATGCAC
CATTCCTTGCGGCGGCGGTGCTCAACGGCCTCAACCTACTACTGGGCTGCTTCCTAATGCAGGAGTCGCA
TAAGGGAGAGCGTCGAATGGTGCACTCTCAGTACAATCTGCTCTGATGCCGCATAGTTAAGCCAGCCCCG
ACACCCGCCAACACCCGCTGACGCGCCCTGACGGGCTTGTCTGCTCCCGGCATCCGCTTACAGACAAGCT
GTGACCGTCTCCGGGAGCTGCATGTGTCAGAGGTTTTCACCGTCATCACCGAAACGCGCGAGACGAAAGG
GCCTCGTGATACGCCTATTTTTATAGGTTAATGTCATGATAATAATGGTTTCTTAGACGTCAGGTGGCAC
TTTTCGGGGAAATGTGCGCGGAACCCCTATTTGTTTATTTTTCTAAATACATTCAAATATGTATCCGCTC
ATGAGACAATAACCCTGATAAATGCTTCAATAATATTGAAAAAGGAAGAGTATGAGTATTCAACATTTCC
GTGTCGCCCTTATTCCCTTTTTTGCGGCATTTTGCCTTCCTGTTTTTGCTCACCCAGAAACGCTGGTGAA
AGTAAAAGATGCTGAAGATCAGTTGGGTGCACGAGTGGGTTACATCGAACTGGATCTCAACAGCGGTAAG
ATCCTTGAGAGTTTTCGCCCCGAAGAACGTTTTCCAATGATGAGCACTTTTAAAGTTCTGCTATGTGGCG
CGGTATTATCCCGTATTGACGCCGGGCAAGAGCAACTCGGTCGCCGCATACACTATTCTCAGAATGACTT
GGTTGAGTACTCACCAGTCACAGAAAAGCATCTTACGGATGGCATGACAGTAAGAGAATTATGCAGTGCT
GCCATAACCATGAGTGATAACACTGCGGCCAACTTACTTCTGACAACGATCGGAGGACCGAAGGAGCTAA
CCGCTTTTTTGCACAACATGGGGGATCATGTAACTCGCCTTGATCGTTGGGAACCGGAGCTGAATGAAGC
CATACCAAACGACGAGCGTGACACCACGATGCCTGTAGCAATGGCAACAACGTTGCGCAAACTATTAACT
GGCGAACTACTTACTCTAGCTTCCCGGCAACAATTAATAGACTGGATGGAGGCGGATAAAGTTGCAGGAC
CACTTCTGCGCTCGGCCCTTCCGGCTGGCTGGTTTATTGCTGATAAATCTGGAGCCGGTGAGCGTGGGTC
TCGCGGTATCATTGCAGCACTGGGGCCAGATGGTAAGCCCTCCCGTATCGTAGTTATCTACACGACGGGG
AGTCAGGCAACTATGGATGAACGAAATAGACAGATCGCTGAGATAGGTGCCTCACTGATTAAGCATTGGT
AACTGTCAGACCAAGTTTACTCATATATACTTTAGATTGATTTAAAACTTCATTTTTAATTTAAAAGGAT
CTAGGTGAAGATCCTTTTTGATAATC
